Addgene plasmid #119650: pC0.284
Purpose: Level 0 Part. Insertion site
Depositing lab: Alistair McCormick. Depositing organization: University of Edinburgh. Publication: CyanoGate: A Modular Cloning Suite for Engineering Cyanobacteria Based on the Plant MoClo Syntax. Vasudevan R, Gale GAR, Schiavon AA, Puzorjov A, Malin J, Gillespie MD, Vavitsas K, Zulkower V, Wang B, Howe CJ, Lea-Smith DJ, McCormick AJ. Plant Physiol. 2019 May;180(1):39-55. doi: 10.1104/pp.18.01401. Epub 2019 Feb 28. PubMed 30819783.
Backbone
  Vector backbone: pICH41295
  Backbone size w/o insert (bp): 2247
  Vector type: Synthetic Biology
Growth in bacteria
  Bacterial resistance: Spectinomycin, 50 μg/mL
  Growth temperature: 37°C
  Growth strain: DH5alpha
  Copy number: High Copy
Gene/Insert
  Gene/Insert name: 7002 NS1 DOWN Flank
  Insert size (bp): 421
  Cloning method: Restriction Enzyme; 5′ cloning site BpiI (destroyed during cloning); 3′ cloning site BpiI (destroyed during cloning)
  Sequencing primers: 5′ ttgagtgagctgataccgct; 3′ GTCTCATGAGCGGATACATATTTGAATG
Terms and licenses: Academic/Nonprofit Terms; Industry Terms: Not Available to Industry
Depositor comments: Synechoccoccus sp. PCC 7002, upstream sequence for A0932933. Please visit https://www.biorxiv.org/content/10.1101/426700v1 for bioRxiv preprint.
How to cite: pC0.284 was a gift from Alistair McCormick (Addgene plasmid # 119650 ; http://n2t.net/addgene:119650 ; RRID:Addgene_119650)
