[The description below was written by a language model from this plasmid's Addgene catalogue record and the feature table of its GenBank file.]
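Description:
pC0.284 is a Level 0 part plasmid from the CyanoGate modular cloning suite, a Golden Gate toolkit that extends the plant MoClo syntax to cyanobacterial engineering. It is built on the pICH41295 Level 0 acceptor backbone and is a small circular construct of 2,674 bp. It is maintained in E. coli through a high-copy ColE1/pUC-type origin of replication. Selection relies on the aadA aminoglycoside adenylyltransferase gene, which confers spectinomycin and streptomycin resistance. An AmpR (bla) promoter is annotated upstream of aadA and presumably drives it. The only other annotated features are standard primer-binding sites. The insert itself is not annotated in the feature table.

The payload is a 421 bp fragment named "7002 NS1 DOWN Flank", a homology arm from Synechococcus sp. PCC 7002 corresponding to the neutral site 1 insertion locus. The part name calls it a downstream flank, whereas the depositor comment describes it as sequence upstream of a named locus, and the record does not resolve this difference. The fragment was cloned in with BpiI, and both sites were destroyed in the process, as is usual for Level 0 MoClo parts. The plasmid carries no promoter, coding sequence or reporter intended for expression in cyanobacteria. Its role is as a reusable building block: in higher-level assemblies it would be combined with a matching opposite flank, so that the two arms bracket expression cassettes and a selection marker. The resulting vector can direct integration of that cargo into the PCC 7002 chromosome by homologous recombination at the neutral site.
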