LOCUS       Exported 2674 bp ds-DNA circular SYN 13-MAY-2021
DEFINITION  Level 0 Part. Insertion site.
ACCESSION   .
VERSION     .
KEYWORDS    pC0.284
SOURCE      synthetic DNA construct
  ORGANISM  synthetic DNA construct
REFERENCE   1 (bases 1 to 2674)
  AUTHORS   Vasudevan R, Gale GAR, Schiavon AA, Puzorjov A, Malin J, Gillespie
            MD, Vavitsas K, Zulkower V, Wang B, Howe CJ, Lea-Smith DJ, McCormick
            AJ
  TITLE     CyanoGate: A Modular Cloning Suite for Engineering Cyanobacteria
            Based on the Plant MoClo Syntax.
  JOURNAL   Plant Physiol. 2019 May;180(1):39-55. doi: 10.1104/pp.18.01401. Epub
            2019 Feb 28.
  PUBMED    30819783
REFERENCE   2 (bases 1 to 2674)
  AUTHORS   .
  TITLE     Direct Submission
  JOURNAL   Exported May 13, 2021 from SnapGene Server 1.1.58
            http://www.snapgene.com
FEATURES             Location/Qualifiers
     source          1..2674
                     /organism="synthetic DNA construct"
                     /mol_type="other DNA"
     primer_bind     complement(36..54)
                     /label=pBRforEco
                     /note="pBR322 vectors, upsteam of EcoRI site, forward
                     primer"
     promoter        122..226
                     /gene="bla"
                     /label=AmpR promoter
     CDS             448..1239
                     /codon_start=1
                     /gene="aadA"
                     /product="aminoglycoside adenylyltransferase (Murphy,
                     1985)"
                     /label=SmR
                     /note="confers resistance to spectinomycin and
                     streptomycin"
                     /translation="MREAVIAEVSTQLSEVVGVIERHLEPTLLAVHLYGSAVDGGLKPH
                     SDIDLLVTVTVRLDETTRRALINDLLETSASPGESEILRAVEVTIVVHDDIIPWRYPAK
                     RELQFGEWQRNDILAGIFEPATIDIDLAILLTKAREHSVALVGPAAEELFDPVPEQDLF
                     EALNETLTLWNSPPDWAGDERNVVLTLSRIWYSAVTGKIAPKDVAADWAMERLPAQYQP
                     VILEARQAYLGQEEDRLASRADQLEEFVHYVKGEITKVVGK"
     rep_origin      1410..1998
                     /direction=RIGHT
                     /label=ori
                     /note="high-copy-number ColE1/pMB1/pBR322/pUC origin of
                     replication"
     primer_bind     1899..1918
                     /label=pBR322ori-F
                     /note="pBR322 origin, forward primer"
     primer_bind     2152..2169
                     /label=L4440
                     /note="L4440 vector, forward primer"
ORIGIN
        1 tgagaccacg aagtggctct tcagtggacg aaagggcctc gtgatacgcc tatttttata
       61 ggttaatgtc atgataataa tggtttctta gacgtcaggt ggcacttttc ggggaaatgt
      121 gcgcggaacc cctatttgtt tatttttcta aatacattca aatatgtatc cgctcatgag
      181 acaataaccc tgataaatgc ttcaataata ttgaaaaagg aagagtatgc gctcacgcaa
      241 ctggtccaga accttgaccg aacgcagcgg tggtaacggc gcagtggcgg ttttcatggc
      301 ttgttatgac tgtttttttt tggggtacag tctatgcctc gggcatccaa gcagcaagcg
      361 cgttacgccg tgggtcgatg tttgatgtta tggagcagca acgatgttac gcagcagggc
      421 agtcgcccta aaacaaagtt aaacatcatg agggaagcgg tgatcgccga agtatcgact
      481 caactatcag aggtagttgg cgtcatcgag cgccatctcg aaccgacgtt gctggccgta
      541 catttgtacg gctccgcagt ggatggcggc ctgaagccac acagcgatat tgatttgctg
      601 gttacggtga ccgtaaggct tgatgaaaca acgcggcgag ctttgatcaa cgaccttttg
      661 gaaacttcgg cttcccctgg agagagcgag attctccgcg ctgtagaagt caccattgtt
      721 gtgcacgacg acatcattcc gtggcgttat ccagctaagc gcgaactgca atttggagaa
      781 tggcagcgca atgacattct tgcaggtatc ttcgagccag ccacgatcga cattgatctg
      841 gctatcttgc tgacaaaagc aagagaacat agcgttgcct tggtaggtcc agcggcggag
      901 gaactctttg atccggttcc tgaacaggat ctatttgagg cgctaaatga aaccttaacg
      961 ctatggaact cgccgcccga ctgggctggc gatgagcgaa atgtagtgct tacgttgtcc
     1021 cgcatttggt acagcgcagt aaccggcaaa atcgcgccga aggatgtcgc tgccgactgg
     1081 gcaatggagc gcctgccggc ccagtatcag cccgtcatac ttgaagctag acaggcttat
     1141 cttggacaag aagaagatcg cttggcctcg cgcgcagatc agttggaaga atttgtccat
     1201 tacgtaaaag gcgagatcac caaggtagtc ggcaaataac tgtcagacca agtttactca
     1261 tatatacttt agattgattt aaaacttcat ttttaattta aaaggatcta ggtgaagatc
     1321 ctttttgata atctcatgac caaaatccct taacgtgagt tttcgttcca ctgagcgtca
     1381 gaccccgtag aaaagatcaa aggatcttct tgagatcctt tttttctgcg cgtaatctgc
     1441 tgcttgcaaa caaaaaaacc accgctacca gcggtggttt gtttgccgga tcaagagcta
     1501 ccaactcttt ttccgaaggt aactggcttc agcagagcgc agataccaaa tactgttctt
     1561 ctagtgtagc cgtagttagg ccaccacttc aagaactctg tagcaccgcc tacatacctc
     1621 gctctgctaa tcctgttacc agtggctgct gccagtggcg ataagtcgtg tcttaccggg
     1681 ttggactcaa gacgatagtt accggataag gcgcagcggt cgggctgaac ggggggttcg
     1741 tgcacacagc ccagcttgga gcgaacgacc tacaccgaac tgagatacct acagcgtgag
     1801 ctatgagaaa gcgccacgct tcccgaaggg agaaaggcgg acaggtatcc ggtaagcggc
     1861 agggtcggaa caggagagcg cacgagggag cttccagggg gaaacgcctg gtatctttat
     1921 agtcctgtcg ggtttcgcca cctctgactt gagcgtcgat ttttgtgatg ctcgtcaggg
     1981 gggcggagcc tatggaaaaa cgccagcaac gcggcctttt tacggttcct ggccttttgc
     2041 tggccttttg ctcacatgtt ctttcctgcg ttatcccctg attctgtgga taaccgtatt
     2101 accgcctttg agtgagctga taccgctcgc cgcagccgaa cgaccgagcg cagcgagtca
     2161 gtgagcgagg aagcggaaga gcgcccaata cgcaaaccgc ctctccccgc gcgttggccg
     2221 attcattaat cactctgtgg tctcagcttc cggcccccga cccggcgatc gcttaaacaa
     2281 ataaattgga taagcaatca gaggtgcata gaaccggact aacttttcgg caaagcccat
     2341 ctggtcatat ttcgactcag ggatggggta ccaactctca tcggtatcaa tatttcccgt
     2401 attggaatgg tgggtgcggt gggaaatgcg ccaaccatgg aaaggcacca aaatcggcgt
     2461 gtggctgagg tgtccgatga ggtcattcag aaatttagag cgggaaaaag atccatggcc
     2521 gcagtcatga cccaccacga acaaagccca gaacatcgtg ccctgggcaa accagaaaat
     2581 gggatagaaa aaccaagaat ctaggtacgc ggcgatcgca tagaggccag cgatgatccc
     2641 aatatcaaga aaaaaatagg cgagggaacg cgct
//
