>Addgene plasmid #119650 | pC0.284 | depositor partial sequence | sequence record 226194 | 7002 NS1 DOWN Flank
CCGGCCCCCGACCCGGCGATCGCTTAAACAAATAAATTGGATAAGCAATCAGAGGTGCATAGAACCGGAC
TAACTTTTCGGCAAAGCCCATCTGGTCATATTTCGACTCAGGGATGGGGTACCAACTCTCATCGGTATCA
ATATTTCCCGTATTGGAATGGTGGGTGCGGTGGGAAATGCGCCAACCATGGAAAGGCACCAAAATCGGCG
TGTGGCTGAGGTGTCCGATGAGGTCATTCAGAAATTTAGAGCGGGAAAAAGATCCATGGCCGCAGTCATG
ACCCACCACGAACAAAGCCCAGAACATCGTGCCCTGGGCAAACCAGAAAATGGGATAGAAAAACCAAGAA
TCTAGGTACGCGGCGATCGCATAGAGGCCAGCGATGATCCCAATATCAAGAAAAAAATAGGCGAGGGAAC
G
